>Addgene plasmid #188391 | BCAM promoter-pRB-Puro-TurboRFPmyc-T2A-Luciferase | addgene full sequence | sequence record 374266 | Addgene NGS Result
CGCGCCGCGGCCGCCAACTTTGTATAGAAAAGTTGGTGCACAGGCTGGGGACAGAAGAGCTAGGGTATGG
GTGTCGGTGCTCACAGTGTGTGAGCTTGACAGCACCTGGGACTGTCTTGGAGTGCCGCCGCATTCCCCAT
GAGTGAGTTTGTATTGTATATCCTGGGATGCTCCAGTCTGGATGGAATCTGCACGTGAGTTTGTGTGCCT
TGCAAACAAACCTTCCCTGAGCACCTGCACTGTGTCTGGTCTTGTGCTGGGCGGGGTGCCCAGGGGAGGA
GCCCTTAGCTCACCACAGTGATCAAGACATCCCTGGCCCTGCCCTCACAGGCTCACAGTCCACTGAGGGA
GACAGACCTATCCCCAGCCAGGGACCCCCAGAGTGTGCCGGGCTCAGGTGGGGGAGCCCAGAGGGGGAAC
CTGACCCAGCCAGGGAAGGCAGAGGGGACTTCCTGGAGGAGGGGATGGTACAGTTAATCCTAAAAGGTCT
TTCCCAATGTAACAGTTGCTCTGTAGGATGGATGCAGTGGCTCATGCCTGTAATCCCAGCACTTTGGAAG
GCAGGAGGATCACTTGAGCCCAAGAGTTGGAGACCAGCCTGGGCAACATAGTAATACCCTGTTTCTATTA
CCAAAAAAATACAAAAATTAGCTGGACATGGTAACACAAGCCTATAGTCCCAGCTACTTGGGAGGCTGAA
GTGGAAGGATTGTTTGAGCCCAGGCGGTTGAGGTTTGAATGAGCTATGATTGCGCCCACTGCATTCCCGG
CTGGGCAACAGAGCGAGACCCTGTCAAAAACAAAACAAACAAACAAAAAAAACGTTGGTCTCCTGTATGA
CCAATGGATAAAGTAACCTTGACCAGTCTAATAACTCCCAGGCTGACCTGTAATCCAAGCCTTCTCTGTA
TGTCTGAGCAGGCAAAGCCCAGCTCCAGGGCTACCTCAACCCCCAGGCTGATCAGAAGCTTGGGTAACCT
CTCCCAGTGTGGCCAGCGACCCCCCACCCTCCCACGTTCTGACCACTGTCCTGGGCAACTAGTGACATCT
AGTGGGGGATTTTGTCCCAGTCTGACCTGGCCTGTAGGGGCCTTGGGCAGTCGGACCTGTGACCCACGCT
TCCTAGCAGTGGCTGGACTCCTCCCCCTTCCCGCAGGTGCCCTGGCCTCTTCCCCTGCCCTCCTCACCTG
CTCTGGCCAGTCTGACTCCTCCCTTCCCCACAAGGTTGGGAGGGAATGAAGGAGAGAGCGGGAAGGAGGA
AGGGAGGGTGGCATTCCTGGGATTCCCTGGATAGGGGGAAGAGTGGGAGGGCCTTCCATGGGTGAGCAAG
CAGAGAGGGCACCCCGTACCCCACCCCCAGCCCCATCATCGAAGCGGCCTAGGAGGACCTGGATTTGAAG
ACCATTGAAAATAAGAGATTAAACCGGTTGATTCCAGGCTACTGGTCAGACGAGGAAAGCAGCCCAGAGC
ACTGACCACAGGGGAAAACATCTCCGGGCATACTGGGAGCAGCTGCTGGGGGCCACTGGTCAGGCTGCGG
GGGTCACTGGTTGGACTGGGAGAGGCCAGTGCAGGCCACTCGGACGGCACGCTTGGGGCCATTAGTTACA
CTGGGAGAGGCCATCGCAGGCCACAGGTTGCAGTGGGGTCCTCTGGTTAAAATCGACGATGCCAGCCCAG
GCTGCTGGTCACAGTGGGGACGAGTCCCCAAGGCCCCTGGTCAGAATAACGAGGAGAAGGTCCGCGATTG
CCTGGTGAGATCCCAGCTCGGGTCACTGGCTACGCTGGTCGATCAGGCCCCCCGCTGCAGGCGCTGGTCA
GTAAGCCCGGACAGCTCTAGGCTTGGGGGCGGACGAGCCCCGAGCCTGGCCCCGTGCACTGGGAGGTCCG
CTCCGGGCAGTGGGAGGTCCTGGCCCCGCGCCCGGGCATCGGGGGACGAGGGGGGCCTGGAGGGCGGGCG
GGGCGGGGCTGCCGGGGGCGGGGCCTCTGGCTCCCAGCCCCGCAGCGGCCGAGCTGCAGCCCGGGCTCAG
TCTCCGCCGCCGCCGTGAACAGCCACCATGAGCGAGCTGATCAAGGAGAACATGCACATGAAGCTGTACA
TGGAGGGCACCGTGAACAACCACCACTTCAAGTGCACATCCGAGGGCGAAGGCAAGCCCTACGAGGGCAC
CCAGACCATGAAGATCAAGGTGGTCGAGGGCGGCCCTCTCCCCTTCGCCTTCGACATCCTGGCTACCAGC
TTCATGTACGGCAGCAAAGCCTTCATCAACCACACCCAGGGCATCCCCGACTTCTTTAAGCAGTCCTTCC
CTGAGGGCTTCACATGGGAGAGAATCACCACATACGAAGACGGGGGCGTGCTGACCGCTACCCAGGACAC
CAGCTTCCAGAACGGCTGCATCATCTACAACGTCAAGATCAACGGGGTGAACTTCCCATCCAACGGCCCT
GTGATGCAGAAGAAAACACGCGGCTGGGAGGCCAACACCGAGATGCTGTACCCCGCTGACGGCGGCCTGA
GAGGCCACAGCCAGATGGCCCTGAAGCTCGTGGGCGGGGGCTACCTGCACTGCTCCTTCAAGACCACATA
CAGATCCAAGAAACCCGCTAAGAACCTCAAGATGCCCGGCTTCCACTTCGTGGACCACAGACTGGAAAGA
ATCAAGGAGGCCGACAAAGAGACCTACGTCGAGCAGCACGAGATGGCTGTGGCCAAGTACTGCGACCTCC
CTAGCAAACTGGGGCACAGAGAACAGAAACTGATCAGCGAGGAGGATCTGGGCTCCGGAGAGGGCCGGGG
AAGCCTCTTGACCTGCGGCGATGTGGAAGAGAACCCCGGACCTGAAGACGCCAAAAACATAAAGAAAGGC
CCGGCGCCATTCTATCCGCTGGAAGATGGAACCGCTGGAGAGCAACTGCATAAGGCTATGAAGAGATACG
CCCTGGTTCCTGGAACAATTGCTTTTACAGATGCACATATCGAGGTGGACATCACTTACGCTGAGTACTT
CGAAATGTCCGTTCGGTTGGCAGAAGCTATGAAACGATATGGGCTGAATACAAATCACAGAATCGTCGTA
TGCAGTGAAAACTCTCTTCAATTCTTTATGCCGGTGTTGGGCGCGTTATTTATCGGAGTTGCAGTTGCGC
CCGCGAACGACATTTATAATGAACGTGAATTGCTCAACAGTATGGGCATTTCGCAGCCTACCGTGGTGTT
CGTTTCCAAAAAGGGGTTGCAAAAAATTTTGAACGTGCAAAAAAAGCTCCCAATCATCCAAAAAATTATT
ATCATGGATTCTAAAACGGATTACCAGGGATTTCAGTCGATGTACACGTTCGTCACATCTCATCTACCTC
CCGGTTTTAATGAATACGATTTTGTGCCAGAGTCCTTCGATAGGGACAAGACAATTGCACTGATCATGAA
CTCCTCTGGATCTACTGGTCTGCCTAAAGGTGTCGCTCTGCCTCATAGAACTGCCTGCGTGAGATTCTCG
CATGCCAGAGATCCTATTTTTGGCAATCAAATCATTCCGGATACTGCGATTTTAAGTGTTGTTCCATTCC
ATCACGGTTTTGGAATGTTTACTACACTCGGATATTTGATATGTGGATTTCGAGTCGTCTTAATGTATAG
ATTTGAAGAAGAGCTGTTTCTGAGGAGCCTTCAGGATTACAAGATTCAAAGTGCGCTGCTGGTGCCAACC
CTATTCTCCTTCTTCGCCAAAAGCACTCTGATTGACAAATACGATTTATCTAATTTACACGAAATTGCTT
CTGGTGGCGCTCCCCTCTCTAAGGAAGTCGGGGAAGCGGTTGCCAAGAGGTTCCATCTGCCAGGTATCAG
GCAAGGATATGGGCTCACTGAGACTACATCAGCTATTCTGATTACACCCGAGGGGGATGATAAACCGGGC
GCGGTCGGTAAAGTTGTTCCATTTTTTGAAGCGAAGGTTGTGGATCTGGATACCGGGAAAACGCTGGGCG
TTAATCAAAGAGGCGAACTGTGTGTGAGAGGTCCTATGATTATGTCCGGTTATGTAAACAATCCGGAAGC
GACCAACGCCTTGATTGACAAGGATGGATGGCTACATTCTGGAGACATAGCTTACTGGGACGAAGACGAA
CACTTCTTCATCGTTGACCGCCTGAAGTCTCTGATTAAGTACAAAGGCTATCAGGTGGCTCCCGCTGAAT
TGGAATCCATCTTGCTCCAACACCCCAACATCTTCGACGCAGGTGTCGCAGGTCTTCCCGACGATGACGC
CGGTGAACTTCCCGCCGCCGTTGTTGTTTTGGAGCACGGAAAGACGATGACGGAAAAAGAGATCGTGGAT
TACGTCGCCAGTCAAGTAACAACCGCGAAAAAGTTGCGCGGAGGAGTTGTGTTTGTGGACGAAGTACCGA
AAGGTCTTACCGGAAAACTCGACGCAAGAAAAATCAGAGAGATCCTCATAAAGGCCAAGAAGGGCGGAAA
GATCGCCGTGTAAACCCAGCTTTCTTGTACAAAGTGGTGATGGCCGGCCGCTTCGAGCAGACATGATAAG
ATACATTGATGAGTTTGGACAAACCACAACTAGAATGCAGTGAAAAAAATGCTTTATTTGTGAAATTTGT
GATGCTATTGCTTTATTTGTAACCATTATAAGCTGCAATAAACAAGTTAACAACAACAATTGCATTCATT
TTATGTTTCAGGTTCAGGGGGAGGTGTGGGAGGTTTTTTAAAGCAAGTAAAACCTCTACAAATGTGGTAC
GCGTTGACATTGATTATTGACTAGTTATTAATAGTAATCAATTACGGGGTCATTAGTTCATAGCCCATAT
ATGGAGTTCCGCGTTACATAACTTACGGTAAATGGCCCGCCTGGCTGACCGCCCAACGACCCCCGCCCAT
TGACGTCAATAATGACGTATGTTCCCATAGTAACGCCAATAGGGACTTTCCATTGACGTCAATGGGTGGA
GTATTTACGGTAAACTGCCCACTTGGCAGTACATCAAGTGTATCATATGCCAAGTACGCCCCCTATTGAC
GTCAATGACGGTAAATGGCCCGCCTGGCATTATGCCCAGTACATGACCTTATGGGACTTTCCTACTTGGC
AGTACATCTACGTATTAGTCATCGCTATTACCATGGTGATGCGGTTTTGGCAGTACATCAATGGGCGTGG
ATAGCGGTTTGACTCACGGGGATTTCCAAGTCTCCACCCCATTGACGTCAATGGGAGTTTGTTTTGGCAC
CAAAATCAACGGGACTTTCCAAAATGTCGTAACAACTCCGCCCCATTGACGCAAATGGGCGGTAGGCGTG
TACGGTGGGAGGTCTATATAAGCAGAGCTCTCTGGCTAACTAGAGAACCCACTGCGCCACCATGACCGAG
TACAAGCCCACGGTGCGCCTCGCCACCCGCGACGACGTCCCCAGGGCCGTACGCACCCTCGCCGCCGCGT
TCGCCGACTACCCCGCCACGCGCCACACCGTCGATCCGGACCGCCACATCGAGCGGGTCACCGAGCTGCA
AGAACTCTTCCTCACGCGCGTCGGGCTCGACATCGGCAAGGTGTGGGTCGCGGACGACGGCGCCGCGGTG
GCGGTCTGGACCACGCCGGAGAGCGTCGAAGCGGGGGCGGTGTTCGCCGAGATCGGCCCGCGCATGGCCG
AGTTGAGCGGTTCCCGGCTGGCCGCGCAGCAACAGATGGAAGGCCTCCTGGCGCCGCACCGGCCCAAGGA
GCCCGCGTGGTTCCTGGCCACCGTCGGCGTCTCGCCCGACCACCAGGGCAAGGGTCTGGGCAGCGCCGTC
GTGCTCCCCGGAGTGGAGGCGGCCGAGCGCGCCGGGGTGCCCGCCTTCCTGGAGACCTCCGCGCCCCGCA
ACCTCCCCTTCTACGAGCGGCTCGGCTTCACCGTCACCGCCGACGTCGAGGTGCCCGAAGGACCGCGCAC
CTGGTGCATGACCCGCAAGCCCGGTGCCTGACTCGAGTCTAGAGGGCCCGTTTAAACCCGCTGATCAGCC
TCGACTGTGCCTTCTAGTTGCCAGCCATCTGTTGTTTGCCCCTCCCCCGTGCCTTCCTTGACCCTGGAAG
GTGCCACTCCCACTGTCCTTTCCTAATAAAATGAGGAAATTGCATCGCATTGTCTGAGTAGGTGTCATTC
TATTCTGGGGGGTGGGGTGGGGCAGGACAGCAAGGGGGAGGATTGGGAAGACAATAGCAGGCATGCTGGG
GATGCGGTGGGCTCTATGGGCGGCCGCGGCGCTCTTCCGCTTCCTCGCTCACTGACTCGCTGCGCTCGGT
CGTTCGGCTGCGGCGAGCGGTATCAGCTCACTCAAAGGCGGTAATACGGTTATCCACAGAATCAGGGGAT
AACGCAGGAAAGAACATGTGAGCAAAAGGCCAGCAAAAGGCCAGGAACCGTAAAAAGGCCGCGTTGCTGG
CGTTTTTCCATAGGCTCCGCCCCCCTGACGAGCATCACAAAAATCGACGCTCAAGTCAGAGGTGGCGAAA
CCCGACAGGACTATAAAGATACCAGGCGTTTCCCCCTGGAAGCTCCCTCGTGCGCTCTCCTGTTCCGACC
CTGCCGCTTACCGGATACCTGTCCGCCTTTCTCTCTTCGGGAAGCGTGGCGCTTTCTCATAGCTCACGCT
GTAGGTATCTCAGTTCGGTGTAGGTCGTTCGCTCCAAGCTGGGCTGTGTGCACGAACCCCCCGTTCAGCC
CGACCGCTGCGCCTTATCCGGTAACTATCGTCTTGAGTCCAACCCGGTAAGACACGACTTATCGCCACTG
GCAGCAGCCACTGGTAACAGGATTAGCAGAGCGAGGTATGTAGGCGGTGCTACAGAGTTCTTGAAGTGGT
GGCCTAACTACGGCTACACTAGAAGAACAGTATTTGGTATCTGCGCTCTGCTGAAGCCAGTTACCTTCGG
AAAAAGAGTTGGTAGCTCTTGATCCGGCAAACAAACCACCGCTGGTAGCGGTGGTTTTTTTGTTTGCAAG
CAGCAGATTACGCGCAGAAAAAAAGGATCTCAAGAAGATCCTTTGATCTTTTCTACGGGGTCTGACGCTC
AGTGGAACGAAAACTCACGTTAAGGGATTTTGGTCATGAGATTATCAAAAAGGATCTTCACCTAGATCCT
TTTAAATTAAAAATGAAGTTTTAAATCAATCTAAAGTATATATGAGTAAACTTGGTCTGACAGTTACCAA
TGCTTAATCAGTGAGGCACCTATCTCAGCGATCTGTCTATTTCGTTCATCCATAGTTGCCTGACTCCCCG
TCGTGTAGATAACTACGATACGGGAGGGCTTACCATCTGGCCCCAGTGCTGCAATGATACCGCGAGACCC
ACGCTCACCGGCTCCAGATTTATCAGCAATAAACCAGCCAGCCGGAAGGGCCGAGCGCAGAAGTGGTCCT
GCAACTTTATCCGCCTCCATCCAGTCTATTAATTGTTGCCGGGAAGCTAGAGTAAGTAGTTCGCCAGTTA
ATAGTTTGCGCAACGTTGTTGCCATTGCTACAGGCATCGTGGTGTCACGCTCGTCGTTTGGTATGGCTTC
ATTCAGCTCCGGTTCCCAACGATCAAGGCGAGTTACATGATCCCCCATGTTGTGCAAAAAAGCGGTTAGC
TCCTTCGGTCCTCCGATCGTTGTCAGAAGTAAGTTGGCCGCAGTGTTATCACTCATGGTTATGGCAGCAC
TGCATAATTCTCTTACTGTCATGCCATCCGTAAGATGCTTTTCTGTGACTGGTGAGTACTCAACCAAGTC
ATTCTGAGAATAGTGTATGCGGCGACCGAGTTGCTCTTGCCCGGCGTCAATACGGGATAATACCGCGCCA
CATAGCAGAACTTTAAAAGTGCTCATCATTGGAAAACGTTCTTCGGGGCGAAAACTCTCAAGGATCTTAC
CGCTGTTGAGATCCAGTTCGATGTAACCCACTCGTGCACCCAACTGATCTTCAGCATCTTTTACTTTCAC
CAGCGTTTCTGGGTGAGCAAAAACAGGAAGGCAAAATGCCGCAAAAAAGGGAATAAGGGCGACACGGAAA
TGTTGAATACTCATACTCTTCCTTTTTCAATATTATTGAAGCATTTATCAGGGTTATTGTCTCATGAGCG
GATACATATTTGAATGTATTTAGAAAAATAAACAAATAGGGGTTCCGCGCACATTTCCCCGAAAAGTGCC
ACCTGACGTCTAAGAAACCATTATTATCATGACATTAACCTATAAAAATAGGCGTATCACGAGGCCCTTT
CGTCGG
Features (pLannotate 1.2.2; 14 found; start..end, strand, type, name):
     15..35      +  protein_bind   attB4: mutant version of attB; core recombination site for the Gateway® BP reaction BP Clonase™
    527..787     -  CDS            GVQW1 (fragment): GVQW1_HUMAN - Also known as TIGD1L2. Experimental evidence at transcript level: Swiss-Prot protein existence level 2. From Homo sapiens (Human).
   2058..2750    +  CDS            TurboRFP: TurboRFP is a basic (constitutively fluorescent) orange fluorescent protein published in 2007, derived from Entacmaea quadricolor. It has low acid sensitivity.
   2844..4493    +  CDS            luciferase: firefly luciferase; luc+; enhanced luc+ version of the luciferase gene
   4494..4518    -  protein_bind   attB2: mutant version of attB; recombination site for the Gateway® BP reaction BP Clonase™
   4547..4668    -  polyA_signal   SV40 poly(A) signal: SV40 polyadenylation signal
   4691..4759    -  CDS            large T antigen (fragment): large T antigen from SV40 (simian virus 40)
   4766..5145    +  enhancer       CMV enhancer: human cytomegalovirus immediate early enhancer
   5146..5349    +  promoter       CMV promoter: human cytomegalovirus (CMV) immediate early promoter
   5382..5981    +  CDS            PuroR: puromycin N-acetyltransferase; pac from Streptomyces alboniger; confers resistance to puromycin
   6025..6249    +  polyA_signal   bGH poly(A) signal: bovine growth hormone polyadenylation signal
   6445..7033    -  rep_origin     ori: high-copy-number ColE1/pMB1/pBR322/pUC origin of replication
   7204..8064    -  CDS            AmpR: β-lactamase; bla; confers resistance to ampicillin, carbenicillin, and related antibiotics
   8065..8169    -  promoter       AmpR promoter: bla
