[The description below was written by a language model from this plasmid's Addgene catalogue record and pLannotate feature annotations shown in this document.]
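Description:
BCAM promoter-pRB-Puro-TurboRFPmyc-T2A-Luciferase is a mammalian promoter-reporter plasmid of about 8.3 kb, built on the pRB backbone and designed to report transcriptional activity of the human BCAM gene. It is propagated in E. coli through a high-copy ColE1/pUC-type origin and an ampicillin resistance gene (β-lactamase with its own bla promoter). For selection in mammalian cells it carries an independent cassette in which the CMV enhancer and promoter drive puromycin N-acetyltransferase, terminated by a bGH polyadenylation signal.

The reporter unit sits between Gateway attB4 and attB2 sites, indicating assembly by recombinational cloning. The roughly 2 kb human insert, catalogued as the BCAM reporter, occupies the region downstream of attB4 and upstream of the first coding sequence. The only annotation within it is a GVQW1-like fragment on the opposite strand, which is probably an incidental match in the genomic sequence rather than a functional part. This promoter fragment drives a bicistronic reading frame made up of TurboRFP, an orange-red fluorescent protein, followed by firefly luciferase (luc+). According to the plasmid name, a myc tag and a T2A self-cleaving peptide lie in the short gap between the two, although neither is annotated in the feature table. T2A-mediated ribosome skipping would yield the two reporters as separate proteins from one transcript, so the same promoter activity can be read out by fluorescence and by luminescence. An SV40 poly(A) signal lies just past attB2 but is annotated in reverse orientation. The record supports use as a reporter of BCAM expression, with puromycin allowing enrichment of transfected or stably carrying cells.
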