Addgene plasmid #188391: BCAM promoter-pRB-Puro-TurboRFPmyc-T2A-Luciferase
Purpose: Reporter for BCAM expression
Depositing lab: Markus Frank. Publication: Limbal BCAM expression identifies a proliferative progenitor population capable of holoclone formation and corneal differentiation. Sasamoto Y, Lee CAA, Wilson BJ, Buerger F, Martin G, Mishra A, Kiritoshi S, Tran J, Gonzalez G, Hildebrandt F, Jo VY, Lian CG, Murphy GF, Ksander BR, Frank MH, Frank NY. Cell Rep. 2022 Aug 9;40(6):111166. doi: 10.1016/j.celrep.2022.111166. PubMed 35947947.
Backbone
  Vector backbone: pRB
  Total vector size (bp): 8269
  Vector type: Luciferase
  Selectable markers: Puromycin
Growth in bacteria
  Bacterial resistance: Ampicillin, 100 μg/mL
  Growth temperature: 37°C
  Growth strain: DH5alpha
  Copy number: Unknown
Gene/Insert
  Gene/Insert name: BCAM reporter
  Species: H. sapiens (human)
  Insert size (bp): 2018
Terms and licenses: Academic/Nonprofit Terms; Industry Terms: Not Available to Industry
How to cite: BCAM promoter-pRB-Puro-TurboRFPmyc-T2A-Luciferase was a gift from Markus Frank (Addgene plasmid # 188391 ; http://n2t.net/addgene:188391 ; RRID:Addgene_188391)
